>Addgene plasmid #198505 | Lenti-guide-puro mCsnk2b - 1 | addgene full sequence | sequence record 390772 | Addgene NGS Result
TAACAAATTGGCTGTGGTATATAAAATTATTCATAATGATAGTAGGAGGCTTGGTAGGTTTAAGAATAGT
TTTTGCTGTACTTTCTATAGTGAATAGAGTTAGGCAGGGATATTCACCATTATCGTTTCAGACCCACCTC
CCAACCCCGAGGGGACCCAGAGAGGGCCTATTTCCCATGATTCCTTCATATTTGCATATACGATACAAGG
CTGTTAGAGAGATAATTAGAATTAATTTGACTGTAAACACAAAGATATTAGTACAAAATACGTGACGTAG
AAAGTAATAATTTCTTGGGTAGTTTGCAGTTTTAAAATTATGTTTTAAAATGGACTATCATATGCTTACC
GTAACTTGAAAGTATTTCGATTTCTTGGCTTTATATATCTTGTGGAAAGGACGAAACACCGGGGGCAGTA
GAGTTTCACCAGTTTTAGAGCTAGAAATAGCAAGTTAAAATAAGGCTAGTCCGTTATCAACTTGAAAAAG
TGGCACCGAGTCGGTGCTTTTTTAAGCTTGGCGTAACTAGATCTTGAGACAAATGGCAGTATTCATCCAC
AATTTTAAAAGAAAAGGGGGGATTGGGGGGTACAGTGCAGGGGAAAGAATAGTAGACATAATAGCAACAG
ACATACAAACTAAAGAATTACAAAAACAAATTACAAAAATTCAAAATTTTCGGGTTTATTACAGGGACAG
CAGAGATCCACTTTGGCGCCGGCTCGAGGGGGCCCGGGTGCAAAGATGGATAAAGTTTTAAACAGAGAGG
AATCTTTGCAGCTAATGGACCTTCTAGGTCTTGAAAGGAGTGGGAATTGGCTCCGGTGCCCGTCAGTGGG
CAGAGCGCACATCGCCCACAGTCCCCGAGAAGTTGGGGGGAGGGGTCGGCAATTGATCCGGTGCCTAGAG
AAGGTGGCGCGGGGTAAACTGGGAAAGTGATGTCGTGTACTGGCTCCGCCTTTTTCCCGAGGGTGGGGGA
GAACCGTATATAAGTGCAGTAGTCGCCGTGAACGTTCTTTTTCGCAACGGGTTTGCCGCCAGAACACAGG
TAAGTGCCGTGTGTGGTTCCCGCGGGCCTGGCCTCTTTACGGGTTATGGCCCTTGCGTGCCTTGAATTAC
TTCCACCTGGCTGCAGTACGTGATTCTTGATCCCGAGCTTCGGGTTGGAAGTGGGTGGGAGAGTTCGAGG
CCTTGCGCTTAAGGAGCCCCTTCGCCTCGTGCTTGAGTTGAGGCCTGGCCTGGGCGCTGGGGCCGCCGCG
TGCGAATCTGGTGGCACCTTCGCGCCTGTCTCGCTGCTTTCGATAAGTCTCTAGCCATTTAAAATTTTTG
ATGACCTGCTGCGACGCTTTTTTTCTGGCAAGATAGTCTTGTAAATGCGGGCCAAGATCTGCACACTGGT
ATTTCGGTTTTTGGGGCCGCGGGCGGCGACGGGGCCCGTGCGTCCCAGCGCACATGTTCGGCGAGGCGGG
GCCTGCGAGCGCGGCCACCGAGAATCGGACGGGGGTAGTCTCAAGCTGGCCGGCCTGCTCTGGTGCCTGG
CCTCGCGCCGCCGTGTATCGCCCCGCCCTGGGCGGCAAGGCTGGCCCGGTCGGCACCAGTTGCGTGAGCG
GAAAGATGGCCGCTTCCCGGCCCTGCTGCAGGGAGCTCAAAATGGAGGACGCGGCGCTCGGGAGAGCGGG
CGGGTGAGTCACCCACACAAAGGAAAAGGGCCTTTCCGTCCTCAGCCGTCGCTTCATGTGACTCCACGGA
GTACCGGGCGCCGTCCAGGCACCTCGATTAGTTCTCGAGCTTTTGGAGTACGTCGTCTTTAGGTTGGGGG
GAGGGGTTTTATGCGATGGAGTTTCCCCACACTGAGTGGGTGGAGACTGAAGTTAGGCCAGCTTGGCACT
TGATGTAATTCTCCTTGGAATTTGCCCTTTTTGAGTTTGGATCTTGGTTCATTCTCAAGCCTCAGACAGT
GGTTCAAAGTTTTTTTCTTCCATTTCAGGTGTCGTGACGTACGGCCACCATGACCGAGTACAAGCCCACG
GTGCGCCTCGCCACCCGCGACGACGTCCCCAGGGCCGTACGCACCCTCGCCGCCGCGTTCGCCGACTACC
CCGCCACGCGCCACACCGTCGATCCGGACCGCCACATCGAGCGGGTCACCGAGCTGCAAGAACTCTTCCT
CACGCGCGTCGGGCTCGACATCGGCAAGGTGTGGGTCGCGGACGACGGCGCCGCCGTGGCGGTCTGGACC
ACGCCGGAGAGCGTCGAAGCGGGGGCGGTGTTCGCCGAGATCGGCCCGCGCATGGCCGAGTTGAGCGGTT
CCCGGCTGGCCGCGCAGCAACAGATGGAAGGCCTCCTGGCGCCGCACCGGCCCAAGGAGCCCGCGTGGTT
CCTGGCCACCGTCGGAGTCTCGCCCGACCACCAGGGCAAGGGTCTGGGCAGCGCCGTCGTGCTCCCCGGA
GTGGAGGCGGCCGAGCGCGCCGGGGTGCCCGCCTTCCTGGAGACCTCCGCGCCCCGCAACCTCCCCTTCT
ACGAGCGGCTCGGCTTCACCGTCACCGCCGACGTCGAGGTGCCCGAAGGACCGCGCACCTGGTGCATGAC
CCGCAAGCCCGGTGCCTGAACGCGTTAAGTCGACAATCAACCTCTGGATTACAAAATTTGTGAAAGATTG
ACTGGTATTCTTAACTATGTTGCTCCTTTTACGCTATGTGGATACGCTGCTTTAATGCCTTTGTATCATG
CTATTGCTTCCCGTATGGCTTTCATTTTCTCCTCCTTGTATAAATCCTGGTTGCTGTCTCTTTATGAGGA
GTTGTGGCCCGTTGTCAGGCAACGTGGCGTGGTGTGCACTGTGTTTGCTGACGCAACCCCCACTGGTTGG
GGCATTGCCACCACCTGTCAGCTCCTTTCCGGGACTTTCGCTTTCCCCCTCCCTATTGCCACGGCGGAAC
TCATCGCCGCCTGCCTTGCCCGCTGCTGGACAGGGGCTCGGCTGTTGGGCACTGACAATTCCGTGGTGTT
GTCGGGGAAATCATCGTCCTTTCCTTGGCTGCTCGCCTGTGTTGCCACCTGGATTCTGCGCGGGACGTCC
TTCTGCTACGTCCCTTCGGCCCTCAATCCAGCGGACCTTCCTTCCCGCGGCCTGCTGCCGGCTCTGCGGC
CTCTTCCGCGTCTTCGCCTTCGCCCTCAGACGAGTCGGATCTCCCTTTGGGCCGCCTCCCCGCGTCGACT
TTAAGACCAATGACTTACAAGGCAGCTGTAGATCTTAGCCACTTTTTAAAAGAAAAGGGGGGACTGGAAG
GGCTAATTCACTCCCAACGAAGACAAGATCTGCTTTTTGCTTGTACTGGGTCTCTCTGGTTAGACCAGAT
CTGAGCCTGGGAGCTCTCTGGCTAACTAGGGAACCCACTGCTTAAGCCTCAATAAAGCTTGCCTTGAGTG
CTTCAAGTAGTGTGTGCCCGTCTGTTGTGTGACTCTGGTAACTAGAGATCCCTCAGACCCTTTTAGTCAG
TGTGGAAAATCTCTAGCAGTACGTATAGTAGTTCATGTCATCTTATTATTCAGTATTTATAACTTGCAAA
GAAATGAATATCAGAGAGTGAGAGGAACTTGTTTATTGCAGCTTATAATGGTTACAAATAAAGCAATAGC
ATCACAAATTTCACAAATAAAGCATTTTTTTCACTGCATTCTAGTTGTGGTTTGTCCAAACTCATCAATG
TATCTTATCATGTCTGGCTCTAGCTATCCCGCCCCTAACTCCGCCCATCCCGCCCCTAACTCCGCCCAGT
TCCGCCCATTCTCCGCCCCATGGCTGACTAATTTTTTTTATTTATGCAGAGGCCGAGGCCGCCTCGGCCT
CTGAGCTATTCCAGAAGTAGTGAGGAGGCTTTTTTGGAGGCCTAGGGACGTACCCAATTCGCCCTATAGT
GAGTCGTATTACGCGCGCTCACTGGCCGTCGTTTTACAACGTCGTGACTGGGAAAACCCTGGCGTTACCC
AACTTAATCGCCTTGCAGCACATCCCCCTTTCGCCAGCTGGCGTAATAGCGAAGAGGCCCGCACCGATCG
CCCTTCCCAACAGTTGCGCAGCCTGAATGGCGAATGGG
[124 nt withheld, positions 4099-4222]
C
[91 nt withheld, positions 4224-4314]
A
[49 nt withheld, positions 4316-4364]
CCTTTGACGTTGGAGTCCACGTTCTTT
[37 nt withheld, positions 4392-4428]
ACCCTATCTCGGTCTATTCTTTTGATTTATAAGGGATTTTGCCGATTTCGGCCTATTGGTTAAAAAATGA
GCTGATTTAACAAAAATTTAACGCGAATTTTAACAAAATATTAACGCTTACAATTTAGGTGGCACTTTTC
GGGGAAATGTGCGCGGAACCCCTATTTGTTTATTTTTCTAAATACATTCAAATATGTATCCGCTCATGAG
ACAATAACCCTGATAAATGCTTCAATAATATTGAAAAAGGAAGAGTATGAGTATTCAACATTTCCGTGTC
GCCCTTATTCCCTTTTTTGCGGCATTTTGCCTTCCTGTTTTTGCTCACCCAGAAACGCTGGTGAAAGTAA
AAGATGCTGAAGATCAGTTGGGTGCACGAGTGGGTTACATCGAACTGGATCTCAACAGCGGTAAGATCCT
TGAGAGTTTTCGCCCCGAAGAACGTTTTCCAATGATGAGCACTTTTAAAGTTCTGCTATGTGGCGCGGTA
TTATCCCGTATTGACGCCGGGCAAGAGCAACTCGGTCGCCGCATACACTATTCTCAGAATGACTTGGTTG
AGTACTCACCAGTCACAGAAAAGCATCTTACGGATGGCATGACAGTAAGAGAATTATGCAGTGCTGCCAT
AACCATGAGTGATAACACTGCGGCCAACTTACTTCTGACAACGATCGGAGGACCGAAGGAGCTAACCGCT
TTTTTGCACAACATGGGGGATCATGTAACTCGCCTTGATCGTTGGGAACCGGAGCTGAATGAAGCCATAC
CAAACGACGAGCGTGACACCACGATGCCTGTAGCAATGGCAACAACGTTGCGCAAACTATTAACTGGCGA
ACTACTTACTCTAGCTTCCCGGCAACAATTAATAGACTGGATGGAGGCGGATAAAGTTGCAGGACCACTT
CTGCGCTCGGCCCTTCCGGCTGGCTGGTTTATTGCTGATAAATCTGGAGCCGGTGAGCGTGGGTCTCGCG
GTATCATTGCAGCACTGGGGCCAGATGGTAAGCCCTCCCGTATCGTAGTTATCTACACGACGGGGAGTCA
GGCAACTATGGATGAACGAAATAGACAGATCGCTGAGATAGGTGCCTCACTGATTAAGCATTGGTAACTG
TCAGACCAAGTTTACTCATATATACTTTAGATTGATTTAAAACTTCATTTTTAATTTAAAAGGATCTAGG
TGAAGATCCTTTTTGATAATCTCATGACCAAAATCCCTTAACGTGAGTTTTCGTTCCACTGAGCGTCAGA
CCCCGTAGAAAAGATCAAAGGATCTTCTTGAGATCCTTTTTTTCTGCGCGTAATCTGCTGCTTGCAAACA
AAAAAACCACCGCTACCAGCGGTGGTTTGTTTGCCGGATCAAGAGCTACCAACTCTTTTTCCGAAGGTAA
CTGGCTTCAGCAGAGCGCAGATACCAAATACTGTTCTTCTAGTGTAGCCGTAGTTAGGCCACCACTTCAA
GAACTCTGTAGCACCGCCTACATACCTCGCTCTGCTAATCCTGTTACCAGTGGCTGCTGCCAGTGGCGAT
AAGTCGTGTCTTACCGGGTTGGACTCAAGACGATAGTTACCGGATAAGGCGCAGCGGTCGGGCTGAACGG
GGGGTTCGTGCACACAGCCCAGCTTGGAGCGAACGACCTACACCGAACTGAGATACCTACAGCGTGAGCT
ATGAGAAAGCGCCACGCTTCCCGAAGGGAGAAAGGCGGACAGGTATCCGGTAAGCGGCAGGGTCGGAACA
GGAGAGCGCACGAGGGAGCTTCCAGGGGGAAACGCCTGGTATCTTTATAGTCCTGTCGGGTTTCGCCACC
TCTGACTTGAGCGTCGATTTTTGTGATGCTCGTCAGGGGGGCGGAGCCTATGGAAAAACGCCAGCAACGC
GGCCTTTTTACGGTTCCTGGCCTTTTGCTGGCCTTTTGCTCACATGTTCTTTCCTGCGTTATCCCCTGAT
TCTGTGGATAACCGTATTACCGCCTTTGAGTGAGCTGATACCGCTCGCCGCAGCCGAACGACCGAGCGCA
GCGAGTCAGTGAGCGAGGAAGCGGAAGAGCGCCCAATACGCAAACCGCCTCTCCCCGCGCGTTGGCCGAT
TCATTAATGCAGCTGGCACGACAGGTTTCCCGACTGGAAAGCGGGCAGTGAGCGCAACGCAATTAATGTG
AGTTAGCTCACTCATTAGGCACCCCAGGCTTTACACTTTATGCTTCCGGCTCGTATGTTGTGTGGAATTG
TGAGCGGATAACAATTTCACACAGGAAACAGCTATGACCATGATTACGCCAAGCGCGCAATTAACCCTCA
CTAAAGGGAACAAAAGCTGGAGCTGCAAGCTTAATGTAGTCTTATGCAATACTCTTGTAGTCTTGCAACA
TGGTAACGATGAGTTAGCAACATGCCTTACAAGGAGAGAAAAAGCACCGTGCATGCCGATTGGTGGAAGT
AAGGTGGTACGATCGTGCCTTATTAGGAAGGCAACAGACGGGTCTGACATGGATTGGACGAACCACTGAA
TTGCCGCATTGCAGAGATATTGTATTTAAGTGCCTAGCTCGATACATAAACGGGTCTCTCTGGTTAGACC
AGATCTGAGCCTGGGAGCTCTCTGGCTAACTAGGGAACCCACTGCTTAAGCCTCAATAAAGCTTGCCTTG
AGTGCTTCAAGTAGTGTGTGCCCGTCTGTTGTGTGACTCTGGTAACTAGAGATCCCTCAGACCCTTTTAG
TCAGTGTGGAAAATCTCTAGCAGTGGCGCCCGAACAGGGACTTGAAAGCGAAAGGGAAACCAGAGGAGCT
CTCTCGACGCAGGACTCGGCTTGCTGAAGCGCGCACGGCAAGAGGCGAGGGGCGGCGACTGGTGAGTACG
CCAAAAATTTTGACTAGCGGAGGCTAGAAGGAGAGAGATGGGTGCGAGAGCGTCAGTATTAAGCGGGGGA
GAATTAGATCGCGATGGGAAAAAATTCGGTTAAGGCCAGGGGGAAAGAAAAAATATAAATTAAAACATAT
AGTATGGGCAAGCAGGGAGCTAGAACGATTCGCAGTTAATCCTGGCCTGTTAGAAACATCAGAAGGCTGT
AGACAAATACTGGGACAGCTACAACCATCCCTTCAGACAGGATCAGAAGAACTTAGATCATTATATAATA
CAGTAGCAACCCTCTATTGTGTGCATCAAAGGATAGAGATAAAAGACACCAAGGAAGCTTTAGACAAGAT
AGAGGAAGAGCAAAACAAAAGTAAGACCACCGCACAGCAAGCGGCCGCTGATCTTCAGACCTGGAGGAGG
AGATATGAGGGACAATTGGAGAAGTGAATTATATAAATATAAAGTAGTAAAAATTGAACCATTAGGAGTA
GCACCCACCAAGGCAAAGAGAAGAGTGGTGCAGAGAGAAAAAAGAGCAGTGGGAATAGGAGCTTTGTTCC
TTGGGTTCTTGGGAGCAGCAGGAAGCACTATGGGCGCAGCGTCAATGACGCTGACGGTACAGGCCAGACA
ATTATTGTCTGGTATAGTGCAGCAGCAGAACAATTTGCTGAGGGCTATTGAGGCGCAACAGCATCTGTTG
CAACTCACAGTCTGGGGCATCAAGCAGCTCCAGGCAAGAATCCTGGCTGTGGAAAGATACCTAAAGGATC
AACAGCTCCTGGGGATTTGGGGTTGCTCTGGAAAACTCATTTGCACCACTGCTGTGCCTTGGAATGCTAG
TTGGAGTAATAAATCTCTGGAACAGATTTGGAATCACACGACCTGGATGGAGTGGGACAGAGAAATTAAC
AATTACACAAGCTTAATACACTCCTTAATTGAAGAATCGCAAAACCAGCAAGAAAAGAATGAACAAGAAT
TATTGGAATTAGATAAATGGGCAAGTTTGTGGAATTGGTTTAACA
Features (pLannotate 1.2.2; 29 found; start..end, strand, type, name):
      3..158     +  CDS            env (fragment): ENV_HV1H2 - Experimental evidence at protein level: Swiss-Prot protein existence level 1. [Transmembrane protein gp41]: Acts as a class I viral fusion protein. Under the current model, the protein has at least 3 conformational states: pre-fusion native state, pre-hairpin intermediate state, and post-fusion hairpin state. During fusion of viral and target intracellular membranes, the coiled coil regions (heptad repeats) assume a trimer-of-hairpins structure, positioning the fusion peptide in close proximity to the C-terminal region of the ectodomain. The formation of this structure appears to d
    162..402     +  promoter       U6 promoter: RNA polymerase III promoter for human U6 snRNA
    432..507     +  misc_RNA       gRNA scaffold: guide RNA scaffold for the Streptococcus pyogenes CRISPR/Cas9 system
    563..680     +  misc_feature   cPPT/CTS: central polypurine tract and central termination sequence of HIV-1
    746..812     +  CDS            small t antigen (fragment): SV40 (simian virus 40) small t antigen
    838..1049    +  promoter       EF-1α core promoter: core promoter for human elongation factor EF-1α
   1050..1988    +  intron         EF-1α intron A: intron upstream of the start codon of human EF-1α
   2010..2609    +  CDS            PuroR (fragment): puromycin N-acetyltransferase; pac from Streptomyces; confers resistance to puromycin
   2625..3213    +  misc_feature   WPRE: woodchuck hepatitis virus posttranscriptional regulatory element
   3264..3283    +  misc_feature   cPPT/CTS (fragment): central polypurine tract and central termination sequence of HIV-1
   3285..3518    +  LTR            3' LTR (ΔU3): self-inactivating 3' long terminal repeat (LTR) from HIV-1
   3596..3717    +  polyA_signal   SV40 poly(A) signal: SV40 polyadenylation signal
   3757..3892    +  rep_origin     SV40 ori: SV40 origin of replication
   3913..3931    -  promoter       T7 promoter: promoter for bacteriophage T7 RNA polymerase
   3939..4094    +  CDS            lacZα (fragment): LacZα fragment of β-galactosidase; lacZ fragment
   4099..4527    +  rep_origin     f1 ori (sequence partly withheld): f1 bacteriophage origin of replication; arrow indicates direction of (+) strand synthesis
   4580..4684    +  promoter       AmpR promoter: bla
   4685..5545    +  CDS            AmpR: β-lactamase; bla; confers resistance to ampicillin, carbenicillin, and related antibiotics
   5716..6304    +  rep_origin     ori: high-copy-number ColE1/pMB1/pBR322/pUC origin of replication
   6487..6579    +  CDS            lacI (fragment): lac repressor; lacI; The lac repressor binds to the lac operator to inhibit transcription in E. coli. This inhibition can be relieved by adding lactose or isopropyl-β-D-thiogalactopyranoside (IPTG).
   6592..6613    +  protein_bind   CAP binding site: CAP binding activates transcription in the presence of cAMP. E. coli catabolite activator protein
   6628..6658    +  promoter       lac promoter: promoter for the E. coli lac operon
   6666..6682    +  protein_bind   lac operator: The lac repressor binds to the lac operator to inhibit transcription in E. coli. This inhibition can be relieved by adding lactose or isopropyl-β-D-thiogalactopyranoside (IPTG). lac repressor encoded by lacI
   6727..6745    +  promoter       T3 promoter: promoter for bacteriophage T3 RNA polymerase
   6773..6999    +  promoter       RSV promoter: Rous sarcoma virus enhancer/promoter
   7000..7180    +  LTR            5' LTR (truncated): truncated 5' long terminal repeat (LTR) from HIV-1
   7227..7352    +  misc_feature   HIV-1 Ψ: packaging signal of human immunodeficiency virus type 1
   7336..7699    +  CDS            HIV-1 gag (fragment): gag protein from human immunodeficiency virus 1; gag
   7845..8078    +  misc_feature   RRE: The Rev response element (RRE) of HIV-1 allows for Rev-dependent mRNA export from the nucleus to the cytoplasm.
