[The description below was written by a language model from this plasmid's Addgene catalogue record and pLannotate feature annotations shown in this document.]
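Description:
Lenti-guide-puro mCsnk2b - 1 is a third-generation-style, self-inactivating HIV-1 lentiviral transfer plasmid (8,323 nt in the sequenced record) built on the lenti-guide puro backbone to deliver a single CRISPR guide RNA against mouse Csnk2b, which encodes the casein kinase II beta subunit. It is maintained in E. coli through a high-copy ColE1/pUC-type origin with ampicillin selection from the β-lactamase gene. The bacterial backbone also carries an f1 origin, an SV40 origin and poly(A) signal, and residual lac, T7 and T3 elements. These are cloning-vector remnants with no stated role here.

The viral genome is transcribed from an RSV promoter fused to a truncated 5' LTR, so packaging does not depend on Tat. It contains the Ψ packaging signal with a partial gag sequence, the Rev response element for nuclear export of the unspliced RNA, a cPPT/CTS to aid nuclear import, and a U3-deleted 3' LTR that silences LTR-driven transcription after integration. Within this frame, a human U6 RNA polymerase III promoter drives the 20-nt Csnk2b spacer joined to the Streptococcus pyogenes Cas9 guide scaffold. A separate EF-1α promoter with its intron A expresses puromycin N-acetyltransferase, followed by a WPRE to boost transcript levels.

No Cas9 coding sequence is annotated, so the nuclease must be supplied separately, for example from a Cas9-expressing cell line. The stated purpose is stable lentiviral expression of this guide, with puromycin selection of transduced mammalian cells. The construct comes from work involving a genome-wide screen for regulators of the Parkinson's disease-linked LRRK2 kinase, although the record does not state how this guide was used in it.
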