Addgene plasmid #198505: Lenti-guide-puro mCsnk2b - 1
Purpose: lentiviral stable expression of mCsnk2b gRNA 1
Depositing lab: Suzanne Pfeffer. Depositing organization: Stanford University. Publication: Genome-wide screen reveals Rab12 GTPase as a critical activator of Parkinson's disease-linked LRRK2 kinase. Dhekne HS, Tonelli F, Yeshaw WM, Chiang CY, Limouse C, Jaimon E, Purlyte E, Alessi DR, Pfeffer SR. Elife. 2023 Oct 24;12:e87098. doi: 10.7554/eLife.87098. PubMed 37874635.
Backbone
  Vector backbone: lenti-guide puro
  Vector type: Mammalian Expression, Lentiviral
  Selectable markers: Puromycin
Growth in bacteria
  Bacterial resistance: Ampicillin, 100 μg/mL
  Growth temperature: 37°C
  Growth strain: NEB Stable
  Copy number: High Copy
Gene/Insert
  Gene/Insert name: mCsnk2b
  gRNA/shRNA sequence: GGGGCAGTAGAGTTTCACCA
  Species: M. musculus (mouse)
  Insert size (bp): 20
  Entrez Gene: Csnk2b (a.k.a. CK II beta)
  Promoter: U6
  Cloning method: Restriction Enzyme; 5′ cloning site Unknown (unknown if destroyed); 3′ cloning site Unknown (unknown if destroyed)
  Sequencing primers: 5′ gcctatttcccatgattccttc
Terms and licenses: Academic/Nonprofit Terms; Industry Terms: Not Available to Industry
Depositor comments: Please visit https://www.biorxiv.org/content/10.1101/2023.02.17.529028v1 for bioRxiv preprint.
How to cite: Lenti-guide-puro mCsnk2b - 1 was a gift from Suzanne Pfeffer (Addgene plasmid # 198505 ; http://n2t.net/addgene:198505 ; RRID:Addgene_198505)
